Addgene plasmid #22321: pCI-OR2J2
Depositing lab: Hiroaki Matsunami. Depositing organization: Duke University. Publication: Odor coding by a Mammalian receptor repertoire. Saito H, Chi Q, Zhuang H, Matsunami H, Mainland JD. Sci Signal. 2009 . 2(60):ra9. 10.1126/scisignal.2000016 PubMed 19261596.
Backbone
  Vector backbone: pCI
  Backbone manufacturer: Promega
  Backbone size w/o insert (bp): 4006
  Vector type: Mammalian Expression
Growth in bacteria
  Bacterial resistance: Ampicillin, 100 μg/mL
  Growth temperature: 37°C
  Growth strain: DH5alpha
  Copy number: Unknown
Gene/Insert
  Gene/Insert name: OR2J2 (alt name: Homo sapiens olfactory receptor, family 2, subfamily J, member 2)
  Species: H. sapiens (human)
  Insert size (bp): 939
  GenBank ID: NM_030905
  Entrez Gene: OR2J2 (a.k.a. OR6-19, OR6-8, OR6.3.8, ORL684, dJ80I19.4, hs6M1-6)
  Tag / fusion protein: Rho (N terminal on insert)
  Cloning method: Restriction Enzyme; 5′ cloning site NheI (not destroyed); 3′ cloning site NotI (not destroyed)
  Sequencing primers: 5′ T7; 3′ EBV-rev
Terms and licenses: Academic/Nonprofit Terms; Industry Terms: Not Available to Industry
How to cite: pCI-OR2J2 was a gift from Hiroaki Matsunami (Addgene plasmid # 22321 ; http://n2t.net/addgene:22321 ; RRID:Addgene_22321)
