[The description below was written by a language model from this plasmid's Addgene catalogue record and pLannotate feature annotations shown in this document.]
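Description:
pCI-OR2J2 is a mammalian expression plasmid built on the Promega pCI backbone that carries the human olfactory receptor OR2J2 (family 2, subfamily J, member 2). The roughly 940 bp receptor coding sequence was inserted between NheI and NotI sites, both of which are retained, and it is fused at its N terminus to a Rho tag. This tag is a short leader derived from rhodopsin that is commonly added to odorant receptors to aid their trafficking to the cell surface and to provide an epitope for detection in heterologous cells. In bacteria the plasmid is maintained through a high-copy ColE1/pUC-type origin and selected with ampicillin via the β-lactamase gene. An f1 origin is also present, allowing single-stranded DNA production.

Expression is driven by the human cytomegalovirus immediate-early enhancer and promoter, followed by the chimeric β-globin/immunoglobulin intron characteristic of pCI, which tends to raise transcript levels through splicing. A T7 promoter lies just upstream of the insert and can serve for in vitro transcription or as a sequencing priming site. The SV40 polyadenylation signal terminates the transcript. There is no mammalian selection marker in the feature table, so the construct is suited to transient transfection.

The automated annotation labels the open reading frame as OR2J3 rather than OR2J2. This most likely reflects the similarity of these two subfamily members rather than a different insert, though the record alone cannot settle this. The short large T antigen, lacZα, bom and rop fragments are backbone remnants. The associated publication concerns odor coding across a mammalian receptor repertoire, consistent with use in cell-based assays of receptor responses to odorants.
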