Features (pLannotate 1.2.2; 14 found; start..end, strand, type, name):
    140..517     +  enhancer       CMV enhancer: human cytomegalovirus immediate early enhancer
    519..718     +  promoter       CMV promoter: human cytomegalovirus (CMV) immediate early promoter
    857..989     +  intron         chimeric intron: chimera between introns from human β-globin and immunoglobulin heavy chain genes
   1034..1052    +  promoter       T7 promoter: promoter for bacteriophage T7 RNA polymerase
   1142..2059    +  CDS            OR2J3: OR2J3_HUMAN - Experimental evidence at protein level: Swiss-Prot protein existence level 1. Odorant receptor involved in the detection of the flavor compound cis-3-hexen-1-ol (C3HEX), a compound typically described as 'green grassy' or the smell of 'cut grass'. From Homo sapiens (Human).
   2095..2216    -  polyA_signal   SV40 poly(A) signal: SV40 polyadenylation signal
   2239..2307    -  CDS            large T antigen (fragment): large T antigen from SV40 (simian virus 40)
   2326..2393    +  CDS            lacZα (fragment): LacZα fragment of β-galactosidase; lacZ fragment
   2397..2825    +  rep_origin     f1 ori (sequence partly withheld): f1 bacteriophage origin of replication; arrow indicates direction of (+) strand synthesis
   2853..2952    -  misc_feature   bom (fragment): basis of mobility region from pBR322
   3054..3089    -  CDS            rop (fragment): Rop protein, which maintains plasmids at low copy number; rop
   3184..3288    +  promoter       AmpR promoter: bla
   3289..4149    +  CDS            AmpR: β-lactamase; bla; confers resistance to ampicillin, carbenicillin, and related antibiotics
   4320..4908    +  rep_origin     ori: high-copy-number ColE1/pMB1/pBR322/pUC origin of replication
>Addgene plasmid #22321 | pCI-OR2J2 | depositor full sequence | sequence record 10231 | Author sequence
TCAATATTGGCCATTAGCCATATTATTCATTGGTTATATAGCATAAATCAATATTGGCTATTGGCCATTG
CATACGTTGTATCTATATCATAATATGTACATTTATATTGGCTCATGTCCAATATGACCGCCATGTTGGC
ATTGATTATTGACTAGTTATTAATAGTAATCAATTACGGGGTCATTAGTTCATAGCCCATATATGGAGTT
CCGCGTTACATAACTTACGGTAAATGGCCCGCCTGGCTGACCGCCCAACGACCCCCGCCCATTGACGTCA
ATAATGACGTATGTTCCCATAGTAACGCCAATAGGGACTTTCCATTGACGTCAATGGGTGGAGTATTTAC
GGTAAACTGCCCACTTGGCAGTACATCAAGTGTATCATATGCCAAGTCCGCCCCCTATTGACGTCAATGA
CGGTAAATGGCCCGCCTGGCATTATGCCCAGTACATGACCTTACGGGACTTTCCTACTTGGCAGTACATC
TACGTATTAGTCATCGCTATTACCATGGTGATGCGGTTTTGGCAGTACACCAATGGGCGTGGATAGCGGT
TTGACTCACGGGGATTTCCAAGTCTCCACCCCATTGACGTCAATGGGAGTTTGTTTTGGCACCAAAATCA
ACGGGACTTTCCAAAATGTCGTAATAACCCCGCCCCGTTGACGCAAATGGGCGGTAGGCGTGTACGGTGG
GAGGTCTATATAAGCAGAGCTCGTTTAGTGAACCGTCAGATCACTAGAAGCTTTATTGCGGTAGTTTATC
ACAGTTAAATTGCTAACGCAGTCAGTGCTTCTGACACAACAGTCTCGAACTTAAGCTGCAGAAGTTGGTC
GTGAGGCACTGGGCAGGTAAGTATCAAGGTTACAAGACAGGTTTAAGGAGACCAATAGAAACTGGGCTTG
TCGAGACAGAGAAGACTCTTGCGTTTCTGATAGGCACCTATTGGTCTTACTGACATCCACTTTGCCTTTC
TCTCCACAGGTGTCCACTCCCAGTTCAATTACAGCTCTTAAGGCTAGAGTACTTAATACGACTCACTATA
GGCTAGCATGAATGGCACAGAAGGCCCTAACTTCTACGTGCCCTTCTCCAATGCGACGGGTGTGGTACGC
GAATTCACGCGTATGATGATTAAAAAAAATGCAAGTTCGGAAGACTTCTTTATTCTACTTGGATTTTCTA
ATTGGCCTCAGCTGGAAGTAGTTCTCTTTGTGGTTATCTTGATCTTCTACCTGATGACACTGACAGGAAA
CCTGTTCATCATCATCCTGTCATACGTGGACTCCCATCTCCACACACCAATGTACTTCTTCCTTTCAAAC
CTCTCATTTCTGGATCTCTGCTACACCACCAGCTCTATCCCTCAGTTGCTGGTGAATCTCCGGGGCCCGG
AAAAGACCATCTCGTATGCTGGTTGCATGGTTCAACTTTACTTTGTTCTTGCACTGGGAATCGCAGAGTG
TGTCCTACTGGTGGTGATGTCGTATGATCGTTATGTAGCTGTGTGTAGACCTTTGCATTACACTGTCCTC
ATGCACCCTCGTTTCTGCCACTTGTTGGTTGCGGCTTCTTGGGTAATTGGTTTTACTATCTCAGCACTTC
ATTCCTCCTTTACTTTCTGGGTACCCCTTTGTGGACATCGCCTAGTGGATCACTTCTTCTGTGAAGTTCC
AGCACTTCTGCGTTTATCATGTGTTGACACCCATGCAAATGAGCTGACCCTCATGGTCATGAGCTCCATT
TTTGTTCTCATACCTCTCATTCTCATTCTCACTACCTATGGTGCCATTGCCCGGGCTGTACTGAGCATGC
AATCAACCACTGGGCTTCAGAAAGTGTTTAGGACATGTGGAGCCCATCTTATGGTTGTATCTCTCTTTTT
CATTCCAGTCATGTGCATGTATCTCCAGCCACCATCAGAAAATTCTCCTGATCAGGGCAAGTTCATTGCC
CTCTTTTATACTGTTGTCACACCGAGTCTTAATCCTCTAATCTACACTCTCAGAAACAAGCATGTAAAAG
GGGCAGCGAAGAGACTATTGGGGTGGGAGTGGGGGAAGTGAGCGGCCGCTTCGAGCAGACATGATAAGAT
ACATTGATGAGTTTGGACAAACCACAACTAGAATGCAGTGAAAAAAATGCTTTATTTGTGAAATTTGTGA
TGCTATTGCTTTATTTGTAACCATTATAAGCTGCAATAAACAAGTTAACAACAACAATTGCATTCATTTT
ATGTTTCAGGTTCAGGGGGAGATGTGGGAGGTTTTTTAAAGCAAGTAAAACCTCTACAAATGTGGTAAAA
TCGATAAGGATCCGGGCTGGCGTAATAGCGAAGAGGCCCGCACCGATCGCCCTTCCCAACAGTTGCGCAG
CCTGAATGGCGAATGG
[124 nt withheld, positions 2397-2520]
C
[91 nt withheld, positions 2522-2612]
A
[49 nt withheld, positions 2614-2662]
CCTTTGACGTTGGAGTCCACGTTCTTT
[37 nt withheld, positions 2690-2726]
ACCCTATCTCGGTCTATTCTTTTGATTTATAAGGGATTTTGCCGATTTCGGCCTATTGGTTAAAAAATGA
GCTGATTTAACAAAAATTTAACGCGAATTTTAACAAAATATTAACGCTTACAATTTCCTGATGCGGTATT
TTCTCCTTACGCATCTGTGCGGTATTTCACACCGCATATGGTGCACTCTCAGTACAATCTGCTCTGATGC
CGCATAGTTAAGCCAGCCCCGACACCCGCCAACACCCGCTGACGCGCCCTGACGGGCTTGTCTGCTCCCG
GCATCCGCTTACAGACAAGCTGTGACCGTCTCCGGGAGCTGCATGTGTCAGAGGTTTTCACCGTCATCAC
CGAAACGCGCGAGACGAAAGGGCCTCGTGATACGCCTATTTTTATAGGTTAATGTCATGATAATAATGGT
TTCTTAGACGTCAGGTGGCACTTTTCGGGGAAATGTGCGCGGAACCCCTATTTGTTTATTTTTCTAAATA
CATTCAAATATGTATCCGCTCATGAGACAATAACCCTGATAAATGCTTCAATAATATTGAAAAAGGAAGA
GTATGAGTATTCAACATTTCCGTGTCGCCCTTATTCCCTTTTTTGCGGCATTTTGCCTTCCTGTTTTTGC
TCACCCAGAAACGCTGGTGAAAGTAAAAGATGCTGAAGATCAGTTGGGTGCACGAGTGGGTTACATCGAA
CTGGATCTCAACAGCGGTAAGATCCTTGAGAGTTTTCGCCCCGAAGAACGTTTTCCAATGATGAGCACTT
TTAAAGTTCTGCTATGTGGCGCGGTATTATCCCGTATTGACGCCGGGCAAGAGCAACTCGGTCGCCGCAT
ACACTATTCTCAGAATGACTTGGTTGAGTACTCACCAGTCACAGAAAAGCATCTTACGGATGGCATGACA
GTAAGAGAATTATGCAGTGCTGCCATAACCATGAGTGATAACACTGCGGCCAACTTACTTCTGACAACGA
TCGGAGGACCGAAGGAGCTAACCGCTTTTTTGCACAACATGGGGGATCATGTAACTCGCCTTGATCGTTG
GGAACCGGAGCTGAATGAAGCCATACCAAACGACGAGCGTGACACCACGATGCCTGTAGCAATGGCAACA
ACGTTGCGCAAACTATTAACTGGCGAACTACTTACTCTAGCTTCCCGGCAACAATTAATAGACTGGATGG
AGGCGGATAAAGTTGCAGGACCACTTCTGCGCTCGGCCCTTCCGGCTGGCTGGTTTATTGCTGATAAATC
TGGAGCCGGTGAGCGTGGGTCTCGCGGTATCATTGCAGCACTGGGGCCAGATGGTAAGCCCTCCCGTATC
GTAGTTATCTACACGACGGGGAGTCAGGCAACTATGGATGAACGAAATAGACAGATCGCTGAGATAGGTG
CCTCACTGATTAAGCATTGGTAACTGTCAGACCAAGTTTACTCATATATACTTTAGATTGATTTAAAACT
TCATTTTTAATTTAAAAGGATCTAGGTGAAGATCCTTTTTGATAATCTCATGACCAAAATCCCTTAACGT
GAGTTTTCGTTCCACTGAGCGTCAGACCCCGTAGAAAAGATCAAAGGATCTTCTTGAGATCCTTTTTTTC
TGCGCGTAATCTGCTGCTTGCAAACAAAAAAACCACCGCTACCAGCGGTGGTTTGTTTGCCGGATCAAGA
GCTACCAACTCTTTTTCCGAAGGTAACTGGCTTCAGCAGAGCGCAGATACCAAATACTGTTCTTCTAGTG
TAGCCGTAGTTAGGCCACCACTTCAAGAACTCTGTAGCACCGCCTACATACCTCGCTCTGCTAATCCTGT
TACCAGTGGCTGCTGCCAGTGGCGATAAGTCGTGTCTTACCGGGTTGGACTCAAGACGATAGTTACCGGA
TAAGGCGCAGCGGTCGGGCTGAACGGGGGGTTCGTGCACACAGCCCAGCTTGGAGCGAACGACCTACACC
GAACTGAGATACCTACAGCGTGAGCTATGAGAAAGCGCCACGCTTCCCGAAGGGAGAAAGGCGGACAGGT
ATCCGGTAAGCGGCAGGGTCGGAACAGGAGAGCGCACGAGGGAGCTTCCAGGGGGAAACGCCTGGTATCT
TTATAGTCCTGTCGGGTTTCGCCACCTCTGACTTGAGCGTCGATTTTTGTGATGCTCGTCAGGGGGGCGG
AGCCTATGGAAAAACGCCAGCAACGCGGCCTTTTTACGGTTCCTGGCCTTTTGCTGGCCTTTTGCTCACA
TGGCTCGACAGATCT
