>Addgene plasmid #22321 | pCI-OR2J2 | addgene partial sequence | sequence record 28153 | 22321 with T7
TACTTCTACGTGCCCTTCTCCAATGCGACGGGTGTGGTACGCGAATTCACGCGTATGATGATTAAAAAAA
ATGCAAGTTCGGAAGACTTCTTTATTCTACTTGGATTTTCTAATTGGCCTCAGCTGGAAGTAGTTCTCTT
TGTGGTTATCTTGATCTTCTACCTGATGACACTGACAGGAAACCTGTTCATCATCATCCTGTCATACGTG
GACTCCCATCTCCACACACCAATGTACTTCTTCCTTTCAAACCTCTCATTTCTGGATCTCTGCCACACCA
CCAGCTCTATCCCTCAGTTGCTGGTGAATCTCCGGGGCCCGGAAAAGACCATCTCGTATGCTGGTTGCAT
GGTTCAACTTTACTTTGTTCTTGCACTGGGAATCGCAGAGTGTGTCCTACTGGTGGTGATGTCGTATGAT
CGTTATGTAGCTGTGTGTAGACCTTTGCATTACACTGTCCTCATGCACCCTCGTTTCTGCCACTTGTTGG
CTGCGGCTTCTTGGGTAATTGGTTTTACTATCTCAGCACTTCATTCCTCCTTTACTTTCTGGGTACCCCT
TTGTGGACATCGCCTAGTGGATCACTTCTTCTGTGAAGTTCCAGCACTTCTGCGTTTATCATGTGTTGAC
ACCCATGCAAATGAGCTGACCCTCATGGTCATGAGCTCCATTTTTGTTCTCATACCTCTCATTCTGATTC
TCACTGCCTATGGTGCCATTGCCCGGGCTGTACTGAGCATGCAATCAACCACTGGGCTTCAGAAAAG
